>Addgene plasmid #183092 | pB025 | addgene full sequence | sequence record 368147 | Addgene NGS Result
ATGAGCATCTATCAAGAATTTGTGAATAAATATAGTCTTAGTAAAACATTGAGATTCGAACTGATCCCGC
AAGGAAAAACTCTGGAAAATATTAAAGCACGTGGATTGATTTTGGATGATGAAAAACGTGCTAAAGATTA
TAAAAAAGCCAAACAGATAATTGATAAATATCATCAATTCTTCATTGAAGAAATCCTTAGTAGTGTATGC
ATTAGCGAAGATCTGCTTCAGAATTATAGTGATGTATATTTTAAACTGAAAAAATCTGATGATGATAATT
TACAGAAAGACTTTAAATCAGCTAAAGATACAATAAAGAAACAAATTAGTGAATATATTAAAGATAGTGA
AAAGTTTAAAAATTTGTTTAACCAGAATCTGATCGATGCTAAAAAAGGACAGGAATCCGATCTGATTCTG
TGGTTGAAACAGAGTAAAGATAATGGTATTGAATTGTTTAAAGCCAATTCTGATATCACTGACATTGATG
AAGCACTGGAAATTATCAAATCCTTTAAAGGTTGGACTACCTATTTTAAAGGTTTTCACGAAAATCGTAA
AAATGTGTATTCTAGTAATGATATACCGACGTCGATTATCTATCGTATCGTAGATGATAATCTGCCGAAA
TTTCTGGAAAATAAAGCTAAATACGAATCTCTGAAAGATAAAGCACCCGAAGCCATCAATTATGAACAGA
TTAAGAAGGATCTGGCTGAAGAACTGACATTTGACATAGATTATAAAACGTCTGAAGTAAATCAGCGCGT
ATTTAGTCTGGATGAAGTGTTCGAAATCGCAAATTTTAACAATTACTTAAATCAGTCGGGTATAACCAAG
TTTAATACCATAATCGGAGGAAAATTTGTAAATGGAGAAAATACGAAACGCAAAGGGATCAATGAATATA
TCAATTTGTATTCTCAGCAGATTAACGATAAAACATTGAAAAAATATAAAATGAGTGTACTGTTCAAACA
AATCCTGTCTGATACCGAATCTAAAAGTTTCGTAATCGATAAATTAGAAGATGATTCTGATGTGGTGACT
ACAATGCAGAGCTTCTATGAACAGATCGCTGCATTCAAAACTGTAGAAGAAAAGAGTATTAAGGAAACAC
TGTCTTTGCTGTTTGATGATCTGAAAGCTCAGAAACTTGACTTAAGCAAAATCTACTTCAAAAACGATAA
AAGTCTGACTGATTTAAGCCAGCAAGTTTTCGACGACTATAGTGTAATTGGCACCGCCGTATTGGAATAT
ATCACTCAGCAAATTGCCCCTAAAAATCTGGATAACCCGTCGAAGAAAGAACAGGAACTGATTGCCAAGA
AAACCGAAAAGGCTAAATATCTGAGCTTGGAAACAATCAAACTCGCACTGGAAGAATTCAATAAGCATCG
GGATATTGATAAACAATGTCGTTTTGAAGAAATTCTGGCCAATTTTGCTGCAATTCCTATGATATTCGAT
GAAATTGCACAAAATAAAGATAACTTAGCCCAGATTTCTATTAAATATCAGAACCAGGGTAAAAAAGATC
TTTTGCAGGCGAGTGCCGAAGATGATGTAAAGGCTATTAAAGATCTGCTGGATCAAACTAATAATTTGTT
ACATAAACTGAAGATTTTCCATATCTCGCAGTCTGAAGATAAAGCTAATATTTTGGATAAAGACGAACAT
TTCTATCTGGTATTTGAAGAATGTTATTTCGAATTAGCAAACATTGTTCCGCTGTATAACAAAATTCGTA
ATTATATTACTCAAAAACCGTATTCAGATGAAAAATTTAAACTGAATTTTGAAAATAGTACATTAGCTAA
CGGATGGGATAAGAATAAAGAACCTGATAATACAGCGATTTTATTCATCAAAGACGATAAATACTATTTG
GGAGTTATGAATAAGAAAAATAATAAAATCTTTGATGATAAAGCTATTAAAGAAAATAAAGGAGAAGGTT
ATAAGAAAATAGTTTATAAATTGCTGCCAGGAGCTAATAAGATGCTGCCTAAAGTATTTTTCAGTGCTAA
ATCTATTAAATTCTATAACCCGTCAGAGGACATCTTAAGAATTCGGAATCATAGCACCCATACAAAGAAT
GGATCTCCCCAAAAAGGATATGAAAAGTTCGAATTTAATATTGAAGATTGCAGAAAATTTATTGATTTCT
ATAAACAATCTATTAGTAAACATCCCGAATGGAAAGATTTCGGCTTTCGTTTCTCTGATACACAAAGATA
TAATAGTATTGATGAATTTTATAGAGAAGTAGAAAATCAGGGCTATAAGCTGACGTTCGAAAATATTTCA
GAATCCTATATAGATAGTGTAGTTAATCAGGGTAAATTGTATTTATTTCAGATTTATAATAAAGACTTTT
CTGCCTATTCTAAAGGACGTCCTAATCTGCATACACTCTATTGGAAAGCTTTATTCGATGAACGTAACCT
CCAAGATGTAGTATATAAGCTCAATGGAGAAGCAGAATTGTTCTATCGCAAGCAAAGTATTCCTAAAAAG
ATCACTCATCCTGCTAAAGAAGCCATTGCTAATAAGAATAAAGATAACCCTAAGAAAGAATCAGTATTTG
AATATGATTTGATAAAAGATAAACGTTTCACTGAAGATAAGTTTTTCTTCCATTGTCCGATAACAATTAA
CTTTAAGTCCAGTGGAGCAAATAAATTCAATGATGAAATCAATCTGCTTCTTAAAGAAAAAGCAAATGAT
GTACATATTTTGTCTATTGATAGAGGTGAACGTCACCTTGCATATTATACTTTAGTGGATGGAAAGGGAA
ATATCATCAAGCAGGATACCTTTAATATTATCGGAAATGACCGTATGAAAACGAACTATCATGATAAATT
GGCTGCTATTGAAAAGGATCGTGATAGCGCTCGTAAAGACTGGAAGAAAATTAATAATATCAAAGAAATG
AAAGAGGGATATCTGTCGCAGGTAGTACACGAAATCGCTAAACTGGTAATTGAATATAATGCCATCGTAG
TATTTGAGGATCTGAATTTCGGTTTCAAGCGTGGACGTTTTAAAGTAGAAAAGCAAGTATATCAGAAATT
AGAAAAGATGTTAATTGAAAAATTAAATTATCTGGTTTTCAAAGATAATGAATTCGATAAAACCGGAGGC
GTCTTGAGAGCCTATCAGTTAACTGCCCCTTTTGAAACTTTTAAAAAGATGGGTAAACAGACAGGAATTA
TTTATTATGTGCCGGCCGGATTTACATCTAAAATCTGCCCGGTGACTGGTTTCGTGAACCAACTGTATCC
GAAATATGAAAGTGTTAGCAAATCCCAGGAATTCTTTAGCAAATTTGATAAAATATGTTATAATTTGGAT
AAAGGATATTTTGAATTCAGTTTTGACTATAAAAATTTTGGAGATAAAGCCGCAAAGGGTAAGTGGACTA
TTGCTAGTTTCGGATCGCGCTTGATTAATTTTCGTAATTCAGATAAAAACCATAATTGGGATACTCGTGA
AGTGTATCCTACCAAAGAACTGGAAAAATTGTTAAAGGACTATAGTATTGAATATGGACATGGTGAATGT
ATAAAAGCAGCAATATGCGGAGAAAGTGATAAGAAATTCTTTGCAAAATTGACTAGCGTACTGAATACTA
TATTGCAAATGCGTAATAGTAAAACAGGAACAGAACTGGATTATCTGATCAGCCCTGTAGCAGACGTAAA
CGGCAATTTCTTTGATAGTCGCCAAGCTCCTAAAAATATGCCGCAAGACGCTGATGCAAATGGAGCATAT
CACATTGGTCTTAAGGGACTGATGCTGCTGGGTCGCATTAAAAATAATCAGGAAGGTAAAAAACTGAACT
TGGTAATCAAAAATGAAGAATATTTTGAATTCGTACAGAATCGTAATAATTAATGAACTGCACTTGCTTT
GATAATTAATGATAAACAATCTAAAAGCACTCTAATCGTTATCGGAGTGCTTTTAGATTACTAATCAAAT
TGCTTCTACTAATTGCCTATCTTCCAGTGATGGAACAGCATTTGTGCATTGGCTGCAACAATAGCCTTGA
TCTGGAAGAAGCAATGAAAGCTGCTGTTAAGTCTCCGAATCAGGTATTGTTCCTGACAGGTGTATTCCCA
TCCGGTAAACGCGGATACTTTGCAGTTGATCTGACTCAGGAATAAATTATAAATTAAGGTAAGAAGATTG
TAGGATAAGCTAATGAAATAGAAAAAGGATGCCGTCACACAACTTGTCGGCATTCTTTTTTGTTTTATTA
GTTGAAAATATAGTGAAAAAGTTGCCTAAATATGTATGTTAACAAATTATTTGTCGTAACTTTGCACTCC
AAATCTGTTTTTAACATATGGCCCTCCCGAAAGGGGGGCCTTTTTTCGTTTTGGTCCTACTTGTGCCTGT
TCTATTTCCGAAGATAAAGCTAAAAGTTCTTATCTTTGCAGTTAATTTCTACTCTTGTAGATTACTATAT
TTCCCTTCCCTTTCAGAGGATCCAACGCATGAGAAAGCCCCCGGAAGATCACCTTCCGGGGGCTTTTTTA
TTGCGCTTGCGGAAAGAGCATAATCACAAGGACGGGAAGCAGGTAGGCAAACAGTATACTTTTCTGAAAG
GTACATATGATTTGTATGAGACCGTTTATTTCAATGAAGAAGGTTTGCAGGACGGTGAATATTCGTCCGT
GTTTACGTTTGGCTCGCCACGTATACTGGGTAGTTATAAGAATGGAAAGAAGAATGGTCGGTGGACTACT
TTTGCTGAAAGCGGAGATACGCTGATGATTGAAACCTATCTGGATGGAAAAGAAGATGGACTCCATGTCT
CATTTGCCAACGGAAGTGGGGTAAGGCAGAAAGAATATTATATGAAGAACGATCGTAAAGACGGTTTATA
CCGTGAATATAATCTGGAAAATGGTGAATTGAGATATGAAGCTACCTATCAGGCCGGCAGATTGCATGGC
AAGGAACGACGGCTGATAGTGAGCAACCGCTTTGATTATTGGGAAACTTCTACCTATGTGAACGGAAGGC
AGAACGGACCGTTCGAAGCTCGTTATGTAAAGAATGACCAGCTTCGTGAATGTGGGGAATATAAGAATGG
TCGCCGTGTAGGACGATGGAAACGCTACACTATTGATGGTAAACTGGAAAAGGAATGGGATGAAAACTAA
CCGGTAGATGAAAGGTCAGGGCATAAAAAAAGGAGCAACGCCTTGCTCCAACCTTTGTTAACCTTAAATC
TAATACTATGAAAAACACAGTGCAAAGATACGGACTTCTGTGAAATCTGCAAATTATCCAAGTAAAACGC
TATGTTTTATAACATTGATTAAGTGTTTGTTTTACGCTTTATACTTTTGTTAATACTTTCCGATGGTCTG
AAAGAGGACTGCTTTCCTTCTTTTTAGAATAATAAATAGCTGAAGTTAGAGAACTTTACAGTATTATTTC
TTATTTTTGTTCTTAATTGGATTACAGAAAGAACTATGAAATGATTTATGGCTGCCATCAGTAAATTCCC
GGATATAAAGCTGATTGATAAAGCGGATGCTGCGTGGGAACGTGGTCCGGCAGAGATAGAAATGGATAGT
ATGCTTCGGAGGCATCCTAAGATTGATGCTGTGTATGCCCATAATGACCGTATCGCTCCGGGTGCCTATC
AGGCAGCAAAGATGGCAGGGCGGGAGAAGGAAATGATTTTTGTCGGCATAGATGCCTTGCCGGGTAAGGG
AAACGGACTGGAACTGGTTTTGGACAGTGTGCTGGATGCCACCTTTATCTATCCGACCAATGGCGATAAG
GTACTGCAACTGGCTATGGACATTCTGGAGAAGAAACCCTATCCCAAAGAAACGGTGATGAATACCGCTG
TTGTGGACCGTACCAACGCACACGTCATGCAGTTGCAGACTACACACATCTCCGAACTCGATAAAAAGAT
TGAAACGCTCAACGGACGTATCGGTGGATACCTCTCTCAGGTAGCTACACAACAGGTCGTTTTATACGGC
AGTCTGATTATCCTTTTATTGGTAGCCGGCTTATTATTGGTCGTTTATAAATCACTCCGCTCTAAGAATC
GCTTGAATAAAGAGCTTTTTAAGCAGAAGCAGCAATTGGAAGAGCAGCGTGACAAACTGGAAGAACAGCG
TGACCAATTGATACAGCTCTCTCATCAACTGGAAGAAGCTACCCATGCCAAGCTGGTCTTTTTCACCAAT
ATTTCTCACGACTTCCGTACTCCGTTGACATTGGTTGCCGACCCGGTAGAACATTTATTGGCGGACAAGA
CATTGAGTGGAGATCAGCACCGGATGCTCATGCTGATTCAGCGAAATGTGAATATCCTTTTGCGCCTGGT
CAATCAGATTTTGGATTTCCGTAAATATGAAAACGGCAAGATGGAATATACTCCGGTTACGGTGGATGTC
CTTTCTTCTTTCGAAGGATGGAATGAGTCTTTTCAGGCGGCAGCCCGTAAGAAGCATATCCATAATTCCG
AACAACTGGAGGCTTTAAGGCCGACCGCTTGTATGAATCCATCAAAATTCGTTTTCTCTACGTTGGATTC
CTTGTTGCTCATATTGTGATGATAATTTCTACAAATATAGTCATTGGTAACTATCTATGAAACTGTTTGA
TACTTTTATAGTTGATTAAACTTGTTCATGGCATTTGCCTTAATATCATCCGCTATGTCAATGTAGGGTT
TCATAGCTTTGTAGTCGCTGTGTCCCGTCCATTTCATGACCACCTCAAGATTACCCGGAGTGTTTCAGCC
GGGTAATCTTGTTACTTATCCTTGATTTTCCCTTTAAGGGCGTTTATAATCCACCCTTTCGGATTGTTCT
TTTCTCGTGATTTTCCGTTTAGGAGAGCCAGTTCTCCGATAAGGTCGGTTATCTTTTCTTGTGCCGTTAT
GAATGTCTCTTTGTTCCGGTTTATCTCTTCCGATGTGAAGCCGCAGGAATAACGGAGGTACTCGTACACA
TGGCTGTCTATCTGATATCGTGCTGTAACCTTTGCTTGCAATTCTTTCCCTTCCAGTTCTTCATCTCTGA
ACTGTGGTTGATAGACCGGGTAGAACCTAAACCCGGTCACCTTGCTACGTTTGTTGTTTGGGTTTTCACG
CACTTTCACGTAGTTGAAAGTGTATGGGCAGCTCTCATCAAGCGCAGCCTTTGCTGGTTTCAAAACTCTT
TCCTCAAAATGATCTATTCTGTCTTTTCCGTTCTTGTCCTTGTATTTGTCCGCAGGTATGCCAAGACGGT
CTTTCAAGTTTTCAAGGGATATATCCAAAGGGTACACCTGCCCACTCATTAACATGTAAAACCTAAGGGA
ATACCCAGTAGGTAGCGCAAGAGCCTTGTTTAACTCAAATTCTCTGTACCCCTTGGCGAACTTGGTAAAC
ACATCCCAAAGGTCGTTAGACACACGAAAGGTTATAATGCCAGTGCGTTTTTTATATTTTGGGTTAGATA
TAAATCCGCACTTCCACCATTCCTCGTCATCTTCGTAAGTAAAAAAACGTCCTGCCAAAGAATCGAGTGC
GGCTATGATTTCATTGTAATCACGTCCGGAAAAAATAACGTCAGATACATGCATTTGTGCATCAACATCC
CAAAGTCCATGCTCAAACTTGCGTTTCGTGCCTGCATAATCTTTCAGTTTTACTCCCTTTAGTTCAGCTT
GGCACGCTTCCAGTATGCGAAGAACTATTCTTTGTTCGTGTATGGACATGTCTTGCTGTTTTGACCATGT
ATATACCCATGAAACAACAACATCTTTATTCTTGGTAATAGGTAGTTTCTTTTTCATAAACGATTGATTT
GCTGCAAATATACACAATCCCCACATTAAAACAAAAAAAGAGGGGTAAAACTCCCAAAGTGTGGGGACTA
ATTTACTTTTAAACTCCCAAAGTGTGGGGACTAAACTCCCAAAGTGTGGGGAAACGCATGTTCTAATCCC
TTTATTTATGGGCGTTTGCGAAGAAGTGATAGAGCATATTACAGACGATGCTTATAACAGACAAGGGGAA
TTTATAGAGCTAAGTGGTTGATTTACTGTCGGAAAAAGAAAAACGATAGGGAAAAAGAGCAAAGCAAAAC
CAACCAACGGGCGGTAGGATTGGAAACGGGTTTTTATGGCGTGTACACGTTTGTGTACAAAATGTTTGTA
TTTTATTGAAATATAGCTATCTTTGTGCTGAATTTAAAAGCAAACAGATGGCCCAAGAATGTAAAGTCGG
CTGTTTTTGTTTTATTTAAGATAATACAACCACTACATAATAAAAGAGTAGCGATATTAAAAGAATCCGA
TGAGAAAAGACTAATATTTATCTATCCATTCAGTTTGATTTCTCAGGACTTTACATCGTCCTGAAAGTAT
TTGTTGGTACCGAGGACGCGTAAACATTTACAGTTGCATGTGGCCTATTGTTTTTAGCCGTTAAATATTT
TATAACTATTAAATAGCGATACAAATTGTTCGAAACTAATATTGTTTATATCATATATTCTCGCATGTTT
TAAAGCTTTATTAAATTGATTTTTTGTAAACAGTTTTTCGTACTCTTTGTTAACCCATTTCATTACAAAA
GTTTCATATTTTTTTCTCTCTTTAAATGCCATTTTTGCTGGCTTTCTTTTTAATACAATTAATGTGCTAT
CCACTTTAGGTTTTGGATGGAAATAATACCTAGGAATTTTTGCTAATATAGAAATATCTACCTCTGCCAT
TAACAGCAATGCTAGTGATCTGTTTGTATCTAATAACATTTTAGCAAAACCATATTCCACTATTAAATAA
CTTATTGTGGCTGAACTTTCAAAAACAATTTTTCGAATTATATTTGTGCTTATGTTGTAAGGTATGCTGC
CAAATATTTTATATGGATTGTGGCTAGGAAATGTAAATTTCAGTATATCATCATTTACTATTTGATAGTT
AGGATAATTTAAGAGCTTATTACGAGTTACCTCACATAATTTAGAATCAATTTCTATCGCCGTTACAAAA
TTACATCTCTTTACCAATCCAGCAGTAAAATGACCTTTCCCTGCACCTATTTCAAAGATGTTATCTTTTT
CATCTAAACTTATGCAATTCATTATTTTTTCTATGTGATATTTTGAAGTAATAAAATTTTGACTATCTTT
TATATTTACTTTGTTCATTATAACCTCTCCTTAATTTATTGCATCTCTTTTCGAATATTTATGTTTTTTG
AGAAAAGAACGTACTCATGGTTCATCCCGATATGCGTATCGGTCTGTATATCAGCAACTTTCTATGTGTT
TCAACTACAATAGTCATCTATTCTCATCTTTCTGAGTCCACCCCCTGCAAAGCCCCTCTTTACGACATAA
AAATTCGGTCGGAAAAGGTATGCAAAAGATGTTTCTCTCTTTAAGAGAAACTCTTCGGGATGCAAAAATA
TGAAAATAACTCCAATTCACCAAATTATATAGCGACTTTTTTACAAAATGCTAAAATTTGTTGATTTCCG
TCAAGCAATTGTTGAGCAAAAATGTCTTTTACGATAAAATGATACCTCAATATCAACTGTTTAGCAAAAC
GATATTTCTCTTAAAGAGAGAAACACCTTTTTGTTCACCAATCCCCGACTTTTAATCCCGCGGCCATGAT
TGAAAAAGGAAGAGTATGAGTATTCAACATTTCCGTGTCGCCCTTATTCCCTTTTTTGCGGCATTTTGCC
TTCCTGTTTTTGCTCACCCAGAAACGCTGGTGAAAGTAAAAGATGCTGAAGATCAGTTGGGTGCACGAGT
GGGTTACATCGAACTGGATCTCAACAGCGGTAAGATCCTTGAGAGTTTTCGCCCCGAAGAACGTTTTCCA
ATGATGAGCACTTTTAAAGTTCTGCTATGTGGCGCGGTATTATCCCGTATTGACGCCGGGCAAGAGCAAC
TCGGTCGCCGCATACACTATTCTCAGAATGACTTGGTTGAGTACTCACCAGTCACAGAAAAGCATCTTAC
GGATGGCATGACAGTAAGAGAATTATGCAGTGCTGCCATAACCATGAGTGATAACACTGCGGCCAACTTA
CTTCTGACAACGATCGGAGGACCGAAGGAGCTAACCGCTTTTTTGCACAACATGGGGGATCATGTAACTA
GCCTTGATCGTTGGGAACCGGAGCTGAATGAAGCCATACCAAACGACGAGCGTGACACCACGATGCCTGT
AGCAATGGCAACAACGTTGCGCAAACTATTAACTGGCGAACTACTTACTCTAGCTTCCCGGCAACAATTA
ATAGACTGGATGGAGGCGGATAAAGTTGCAGGACCACTTCTGCGCTCGGCCCTTCCGGCTGGCTGGTTTA
TTGCTGATAAATCTGGAGCCGGTGAGCGTGGGTCTCGCGGTATCATTGCAGCACTGGGGCCAGATGGTAA
GCCCTCCCGTATCGTAGTTATCTACACGACGGGGAGTCAGGCAACTATGGATGAACGAAATAGACAGATC
GCTGAGATAGGTGCCTCACTGATTAAGCATTGGTAACTGTCAGACCAAGTTTACTCATAACGCGTCAATT
CGAGGGGGATCAATTCCGTGATAGGTGGGCTGCCCTTCCTGGTTGGCTTGGTTTCATCAGCCATCCGCTT
GCCCTCATCTGTTACGCCGGCGGTAGCCGGCCAGCCTCGCAGAGCAGGATTCCCGTTGAGCACCGCCAGG
TGCGAATAAGGGACAGTGAAGAAGGAACACCCGCTCGCGGGTGGGCCTACTTCACCTATCCTGCCCGGCT
GACGCCGTTGGATACACCAAGGAAAGTCTACACGAACCCTTTGGCAAAATCCTGTATATCGTGCGAAAAA
GGATGGATATACCGAAAAAATCGCTATAATGACCCCGAAGCAGGGTTATGCAGCGGAAAACGGAATTGAT
CCGGCCACGATGCGTCCGGCGTAGAGGATCTGAAGATCAGCAGTTCAACCTGTTGATAGTACGTACTAAG
CTCTCATGTTTCACGTACTAAGCTCTCATGTTTAACGTACTAAGCTCTCATGTTTAACGAACTAAACCCT
CATGGCTAACGTACTAAGCTCTCATGGCTAACGTACTAAGCTCTCATGTTTCACGTACTAAGCTCTCATG
TTTGAACAATAAAATTAATATAAATCAGCAACTTAAATAGCCTCTAAGGTTTTAAGTTTTATAAGAAAAA
AAAGAATATATAAGGCTTTTAAAGCTTTTAAGGTTTAACGGTTGTGGACAACAAGCCAGGGATGTAACGC
ACTGAGAAGCCCTTAGAGCCTCTCAAAGCAATTTTGAGTGACACAGGAACACTTAACGGCTGACATGGGA
ATTCCCCTCCACCGCGGTGGCTTAAGACCCACTTTCACATTTAAGTTGTTTTTCTAATCCGCATATGATC
AATTCAAGGCCGAATAAGAAGGCTGGCTCTGCACCTTGGTGATCAAATAATTCGATAGCTTGTCGTAATA
ATGGCGGCATACTATCAGTAGTAGGTGTTTCCCTTTCTTCTTTAGCGACTTGATGCTCTTGATCTTCCAA
TACGCAACCTAAAGTAAAATGCCCCACAGCGCTGAGTGCATATAATGCATTCTCTAGTGAAAAACCTTGT
TGGCATAAAAAGGCTAATTGATTTTCGAGAGTTTCATACTGTTTTTCTGTAGGCCGTGTACCTAAATGTA
CTTTTGCTCCATCGCGATGACTTAGTAAAGCACATCTAAAACTTTTAGCGTTATTACGTAAAAAATCTTG
CCAGCTTTCCCCTTCTAAAGGGCAAAAGTGAGTATGGTGCCTATCTAACATCTCAATGGCTAAGGCGTCG
AGCAAAGCCCGCTTATTTTTTACATGCCAATACAATGTAGGCTGCTCTACACCTAGCTTCTGGGCGAGTT
TACGGGTTGTTAAACCTTCGATTCCGACCTCATTAAGCAGCTCTAATGCGCTGTTAATCACTTTACTTTT
ATCTAATCTAGACATATTCGTTTAATATCATAAATAATTTATTTTATTTTAAAATGCGCGGGTGCAAAGG
TAAGAGGTTTTATTTTAACTACCAAATGTTTTCGGAAGTTTTTTCGCTTTTCTTTTTCTATCGTTTCTCA
GACTCTCTTAGCGAAAGGGAAAGAAGGTAAAGAAGAAAAACAAAACGCCTTTTCTTTTTTTGCACCCGCT
TTCCAAGAGAAGAAAGCCTTGTTAAATTGACTTAGTGTAAAAGCGCAGTACTGCTTGACCATAAGAACAA
AAAAATCTCTATCACTGATAGGGATAAAGTTTGGAAGATAAAGCTAAAAGTTCTTATCTTTGCAGTCTCC
CTATCAGTGATAGAGACGAAATAAAGACATATAAAAGAAAAGACA
Features (pLannotate 1.2.2; 9 found; start..end, strand, type, name):
      1..3900    +  CDS            cas12a: CS12A_FRATN - Also known as cpf1 From Francisella tularensis subsp. novicida (strain U112).
   8460..9188    -  CDS            ermC': ERM_BACIU - Experimental evidence at protein level: Swiss-Prot protein existence level 1. This protein produces a dimethylation of the adenine residue at position 2085 in 23S rRNA, resulting in reduced affinity between ribosomes and macrolide-lincosamide-streptogramin B antibiotics. From Bacillus subtilis.
   9676..10536   +  CDS            AmpR: β-lactamase; bla; confers resistance to ampicillin, carbenicillin, and related antibiotics
  10589..10634   -  CDS            traJ (fragment): oriT-recognizing protein; traJ
  10667..10776   -  oriT           oriT: incP origin of transfer
  10947..11335   +  rep_origin     R6K γ ori: γ replication origin from E. coli plasmid R6K; requires the R6K initiator protein pi for replication
  11362..11985   -  CDS            TetR: tetracycline repressor TetR; tetR from transposon Tn10; TetR binds to the tetracycline operator tetO to inhibit transcription. This inhibition can be relieved by adding tetracycline or doxycycline.
  12254..12274   -  promoter       PLtetO-1 promoter (fragment): modified phage lambda PL promoter with tet operator sites (Lutz and Bujard, 1997)
  12317..12336   +  promoter       tight TRE promoter (fragment): Tet-responsive promoter PTight, consisting of seven tet operator sequences followed by the minimal CMV promoter
