[The description below was written by a language model from this plasmid's Addgene catalogue record and pLannotate feature annotations shown in this document.]
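Description:
pB025 is a roughly 12.4 kb bacterial CRISPR plasmid built on the pB006 backbone to express FnCas12a (Cpf1 from Francisella novicida) in Bacteroides for genome editing. It is organised as an E. coli-to-Bacteroides transfer vector. The R6K γ origin replicates only in hosts that supply the pi initiator protein. The incP oriT, flanked by a traJ fragment, allows the plasmid to be mobilised by conjugation from a donor strain such as the S17-1 host named in the record. β-lactamase (AmpR) provides ampicillin selection in E. coli, while an erm-family rRNA methylase gene (annotated by homology as ermC') accounts for the erythromycin marker listed for selection in the recipient. No Bacteroides replication origin is annotated, and the record does not say whether the plasmid replicates, integrates or is lost in the recipient.

The payload is listed as FnCas12a, a guide RNA, a promoter, "HAB" and TetR. The 3.9 kb cas12a open reading frame is the largest annotated feature. The catalogue names the promoter as P1TDPGH023. A divergently oriented TetR gene sits beside short fragments matching tet operator-containing promoters, just upstream of cas12a on the circular map. This arrangement suggests tetracycline-class inducer control of nuclease expression, with TetR repressing transcription until an inducer is added. The record does not name the guide's target locus. "HAB" is not defined but probably denotes homology arms serving as a repair template. About 4.5 kb between cas12a and the erm gene carries no annotation and presumably holds the guide cassette and these arms. The sequenced record is a few bases shorter than the stated total size.
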