Addgene plasmid #183092: pB025
Purpose: Expresses FnCas12a in Bacteroides and used for genome editing
Depositing lab: Lei Dai. Depositing organization: Shenzhen Institute of Advanced Technology (SIAT), Chinese Academy of Sciences. Publication: CRISPR/Cas-Based Genome Editing for Human Gut Commensal Bacteroides Species. Zheng L, Tan Y, Hu Y, Shen J, Qu Z, Chen X, Ho CL, Leung EL, Zhao W, Dai L. ACS Synth Biol. 2022 Jan 21;11(1):464-472. doi: 10.1021/acssynbio.1c00543. Epub 2022 Jan 6. PubMed 34990118.
Backbone
  Vector backbone: pB006
  Backbone size w/o insert (bp): 5025
  Total vector size (bp): 12371
  Vector type: Bacterial Expression, CRISPR, Synthetic Biology
  Selectable markers: Erythromycin
Growth in bacteria
  Bacterial resistance: Ampicillin, 100 μg/mL
  Growth temperature: 37°C
  Growth strain: E.coli S17-1
  Growth instructions: LB
  Copy number: Unknown
Gene/Insert
  Gene/Insert name: FnCas12a, gRNA, Promoter, HAB, TetR,
  gRNA/shRNA sequence: TACTATATTTCCCTTCCCTTTCAGA
  Promoter: P1TDPGH023
  Cloning method: Gibson Cloning
  Sequencing primers: 5′ cggctgacatgggaattcccctccaccgcggtggcttaagacccactttc; 3′ gaattttgatggattcatacaagcggtcggccttaaagcctccagttgttcggaatt
Terms and licenses: Academic/Nonprofit Terms; Industry Terms: Not Available to Industry
How to cite: pB025 was a gift from Lei Dai (Addgene plasmid # 183092 ; http://n2t.net/addgene:183092 ; RRID:Addgene_183092)
