>Addgene plasmid #183092 | pB025 | depositor partial sequence | sequence record 354889 | FnCas12a
ATGAGCATCTATCAAGAATTTGTGAATAAATATAGTCTTAGTAAAACATTGAGATTCGAACTGATCCCGC
AAGGAAAAACTCTGGAAAATATTAAAGCACGTGGATTGATTTTGGATGATGAAAAACGTGCTAAAGATTA
TAAAAAAGCCAAACAGATAATTGATAAATATCATCAATTCTTCATTGAAGAAATCCTTAGTAGTGTATGC
ATTAGCGAAGATCTGCTTCAGAATTATAGTGATGTATATTTTAAACTGAAAAAATCTGATGATGATAATT
TACAGAAAGACTTTAAATCAGCTAAAGATACAATAAAGAAACAAATTAGTGAATATATTAAAGATAGTGA
AAAGTTTAAAAATTTGTTTAACCAGAATCTGATCGATGCTAAAAAAGGACAGGAATCCGATCTGATTCTG
TGGTTGAAACAGAGTAAAGATAATGGTATTGAATTGTTTAAAGCCAATTCTGATATCACTGACATTGATG
AAGCACTGGAAATTATCAAATCCTTTAAAGGTTGGACTACCTATTTTAAAGGTTTTCACGAAAATCGTAA
AAATGTGTATTCTAGTAATGATATACCGACGTCGATTATCTATCGTATCGTAGATGATAATCTGCCGAAA
TTTCTGGAAAATAAAGCTAAATACGAATCTCTGAAAGATAAAGCACCCGAAGCCATCAATTATGAACAGA
TTAAGAAGGATCTGGCTGAAGAACTGACATTTGACATAGATTATAAAACGTCTGAAGTAAATCAGCGCGT
ATTTAGTCTGGATGAAGTGTTCGAAATCGCAAATTTTAACAATTACTTAAATCAGTCGGGTATAACCAAG
TTTAATACCATAATCGGAGGAAAATTTGTAAATGGAGAAAATACGAAACGCAAAGGGATCAATGAATATA
TCAATTTGTATTCTCAGCAGATTAACGATAAAACATTGAAAAAATATAAAATGAGTGTACTGTTCAAACA
AATCCTGTCTGATACCGAATCTAAAAGTTTCGTAATCGATAAATTAGAAGATGATTCTGATGTGGTGACT
ACAATGCAGAGCTTCTATGAACAGATCGCTGCATTCAAAACTGTAGAAGAAAAGAGTATTAAGGAAACAC
TGTCTTTGCTGTTTGATGATCTGAAAGCTCAGAAACTTGACTTAAGCAAAATCTACTTCAAAAACGATAA
AAGTCTGACTGATTTAAGCCAGCAAGTTTTCGACGACTATAGTGTAATTGGCACCGCCGTATTGGAATAT
ATCACTCAGCAAATTGCCCCTAAAAATCTGGATAACCCGTCGAAGAAAGAACAGGAACTGATTGCCAAGA
AAACCGAAAAGGCTAAATATCTGAGCTTGGAAACAATCAAACTCGCACTGGAAGAATTCAATAAGCATCG
GGATATTGATAAACAATGTCGTTTTGAAGAAATTCTGGCCAATTTTGCTGCAATTCCTATGATATTCGAT
GAAATTGCACAAAATAAAGATAACTTAGCCCAGATTTCTATTAAATATCAGAACCAGGGTAAAAAAGATC
TTTTGCAGGCGAGTGCCGAAGATGATGTAAAGGCTATTAAAGATCTGCTGGATCAAACTAATAATTTGTT
ACATAAACTGAAGATTTTCCATATCTCGCAGTCTGAAGATAAAGCTAATATTTTGGATAAAGACGAACAT
TTCTATCTGGTATTTGAAGAATGTTATTTCGAATTAGCAAACATTGTTCCGCTGTATAACAAAATTCGTA
ATTATATTACTCAAAAACCGTATTCAGATGAAAAATTTAAACTGAATTTTGAAAATAGTACATTAGCTAA
CGGATGGGATAAGAATAAAGAACCTGATAATACAGCGATTTTATTCATCAAAGACGATAAATACTATTTG
GGAGTTATGAATAAGAAAAATAATAAAATCTTTGATGATAAAGCTATTAAAGAAAATAAAGGAGAAGGTT
ATAAGAAAATAGTTTATAAATTGCTGCCAGGAGCTAATAAGATGCTGCCTAAAGTATTTTTCAGTGCTAA
ATCTATTAAATTCTATAACCCGTCAGAGGACATCTTAAGAATTCGGAATCATAGCACCCATACAAAGAAT
GGATCTCCCCAAAAAGGATATGAAAAGTTCGAATTTAATATTGAAGATTGCAGAAAATTTATTGATTTCT
ATAAACAATCTATTAGTAAACATCCCGAATGGAAAGATTTCGGCTTTCGTTTCTCTGATACACAAAGATA
TAATAGTATTGATGAATTTTATAGAGAAGTAGAAAATCAGGGCTATAAGCTGACGTTCGAAAATATTTCA
GAATCCTATATAGATAGTGTAGTTAATCAGGGTAAATTGTATTTATTTCAGATTTATAATAAAGACTTTT
CTGCCTATTCTAAAGGACGTCCTAATCTGCATACACTCTATTGGAAAGCTTTATTCGATGAACGTAACCT
CCAAGATGTAGTATATAAGCTCAATGGAGAAGCAGAATTGTTCTATCGCAAGCAAAGTATTCCTAAAAAG
ATCACTCATCCTGCTAAAGAAGCCATTGCTAATAAGAATAAAGATAACCCTAAGAAAGAATCAGTATTTG
AATATGATTTGATAAAAGATAAACGTTTCACTGAAGATAAGTTTTTCTTCCATTGTCCGATAACAATTAA
CTTTAAGTCCAGTGGAGCAAATAAATTCAATGATGAAATCAATCTGCTTCTTAAAGAAAAAGCAAATGAT
GTACATATTTTGTCTATTGATAGAGGTGAACGTCACCTTGCATATTATACTTTAGTGGATGGAAAGGGAA
ATATCATCAAGCAGGATACCTTTAATATTATCGGAAATGACCGTATGAAAACGAACTATCATGATAAATT
GGCTGCTATTGAAAAGGATCGTGATAGCGCTCGTAAAGACTGGAAGAAAATTAATAATATCAAAGAAATG
AAAGAGGGATATCTGTCGCAGGTAGTACACGAAATCGCTAAACTGGTAATTGAATATAATGCCATCGTAG
TATTTGAGGATCTGAATTTCGGTTTCAAGCGTGGACGTTTTAAAGTAGAAAAGCAAGTATATCAGAAATT
AGAAAAGATGTTAATTGAAAAATTAAATTATCTGGTTTTCAAAGATAATGAATTCGATAAAACCGGAGGC
GTCTTGAGAGCCTATCAGTTAACTGCCCCTTTTGAAACTTTTAAAAAGATGGGTAAACAGACAGGAATTA
TTTATTATGTGCCGGCCGGATTTACATCTAAAATCTGCCCGGTGACTGGTTTCGTGAACCAACTGTATCC
GAAATATGAAAGTGTTAGCAAATCCCAGGAATTCTTTAGCAAATTTGATAAAATATGTTATAATTTGGAT
AAAGGATATTTTGAATTCAGTTTTGACTATAAAAATTTTGGAGATAAAGCCGCAAAGGGTAAGTGGACTA
TTGCTAGTTTCGGATCGCGCTTGATTAATTTTCGTAATTCAGATAAAAACCATAATTGGGATACTCGTGA
AGTGTATCCTACCAAAGAACTGGAAAAATTGTTAAAGGACTATAGTATTGAATATGGACATGGTGAATGT
ATAAAAGCAGCAATATGCGGAGAAAGTGATAAGAAATTCTTTGCAAAATTGACTAGCGTACTGAATACTA
TATTGCAAATGCGTAATAGTAAAACAGGAACAGAACTGGATTATCTGATCAGCCCTGTAGCAGACGTAAA
CGGCAATTTCTTTGATAGTCGCCAAGCTCCTAAAAATATGCCGCAAGACGCTGATGCAAATGGAGCATAT
CACATTGGTCTTAAGGGACTGATGCTGCTGGGTCGCATTAAAAATAATCAGGAAGGTAAAAAACTGAACT
TGGTAATCAAAAATGAAGAATATTTTGAATTCGTACAGAATCGTAATAATTAA
