>Addgene plasmid #183092 | pB025 | depositor partial sequence | sequence record 354890 | P1TDPGH023
TTTTGCACCCGCTTTCCAAGAGAAGAAAGCCTTGTTAAATTGACTTAGTGTAAAAGCGCAGTACTGCTTG
ACCATAAGAACAAAAAAATCTCTATCACTGATAGGGATAAAGTTTGGAAGATAAAGCTAAAAGTTCTTAT
CTTTGCAGTCTCCCTATCAGTGATAGAGACGAAATAAAGACATATAAAAGAAAAGACA
