>Addgene plasmid #183092 | pB025 | depositor partial sequence | sequence record 354891 | TetR
ATGTCTAGATTAGATAAAAGTAAAGTGATTAACAGCGCATTAGAGCTGCTTAATGAGGTCGGAATCGAAG
GTTTAACAACCCGTAAACTCGCCCAGAAGCTAGGTGTAGAGCAGCCTACATTGTATTGGCATGTAAAAAA
TAAGCGGGCTTTGCTCGACGCCTTAGCCATTGAGATGTTAGATAGGCACCATACTCACTTTTGCCCTTTA
GAAGGGGAAAGCTGGCAAGATTTTTTACGTAATAACGCTAAAAGTTTTAGATGTGCTTTACTAAGTCATC
GCGATGGAGCAAAAGTACATTTAGGTACACGGCCTACAGAAAAACAGTATGAAACTCTCGAAAATCAATT
AGCCTTTTTATGCCAACAAGGTTTTTCACTAGAGAATGCATTATATGCACTCAGCGCTGTGGGGCATTTT
ACTTTAGGTTGCGTATTGGAAGATCAAGAGCATCAAGTCGCTAAAGAAGAAAGGGAAACACCTACTACTG
ATAGTATGCCGCCATTATTACGACAAGCTATCGAATTATTTGATCACCAAGGTGCAGAGCCAGCCTTCTT
ATTCGGCCTTGAATTGATCATATGCGGATTAGAAAAACAACTTAAATGTGAAAGTGGGTCTTAA
