>Addgene plasmid #183092 | pB025 | depositor partial sequence | sequence record 354892 | RepB
ATGTGGGGATTGTGTATATTTGCAGCAAATCAATCGTTTATGAAAAAGAAACTACCTATTACCAAGAATA
AAGATGTTGTTGTTTCATGGGTATATACATGGTCAAAACAGCAAGACATGTCCATACACGAACAAAGAAT
AGTTCTTCGCATACTGGAAGCGTGCCAAGCTGAACTAAAGGGAGTAAAACTGAAAGATTATGCAGGCACG
AAACGCAAGTTTGAGCATGGACTTTGGGATGTTGATGCACAAATGCATGTATCTGACGTTATTTTTTCCG
GACGTGATTACAATGAAATCATAGCCGCACTCGATTCTTTGGCAGGACGTTTTTTTACTTACGAAGATGA
CGAGGAATGGTGGAAGTGCGGATTTATATCTAACCCAAAATATAAAAAACGCACTGGCATTATAACCTTT
CGTGTGTCTAACGACCTTTGGGATGTGTTTACCAAGTTCGCCAAGGGGTACAGAGAATTTGAGTTAAACA
AGGCTCTTGCGCTACCTACTGGGTATTCCCTTAGGTTTTACATGTTAATGAGTGGGCAGGTGTACCCTTT
GGATATATCCCTTGAAAACTTGAAAGACCGTCTTGGCATACCTGCGGACAAATACAAGGACAAGAACGGA
AAAGACAGAATAGATCATTTTGAGGAAAGAGTTTTGAAACCAGCAAAGGCTGCGCTTGATGAGAGCTGCC
CATACACTTTCAACTACGTGAAAGTGCGTGAAAACCCAAACAACAAACGTAGCAAGGTGACCGGGTTTAG
GTTCTACCCGGTCTATCAACCACAGTTCAGAGATGAAGAACTGGAAGGGAAAGAATTGCAAGCAAAGGTT
ACAGCACGATATCAGATAGACAGCCATGTGTACGAGTACCTCCGTTATTCCTGCGGCTTCACATCGGAAG
AGATAAACCGGAACAAAGAGACATTCATAACGGCACAAGAAAAGATAACCGACCTTATCGGAGAACTGGC
TCTCCTAAACGGAAAATCACGAGAAAAGAACAATCCGAAAGGGTGGATTATAAACGCCCTTAAAGGGAAA
ATCAAGGATAAGTAA
